>Addgene plasmid #161470 | pDONR221-TUSC3_STOP | addgene full sequence | sequence record 472138 | Addgene NGS Result
CCACCTTCTCGGCCAGCAGGTTCTCCTTCTTCTTCTGGCCTCCTCCCAGCTGGATGCACAGCAGCAGCAG
TAATAACAGGAAGGGAAAAGAGCCGGTTGGCAGGTACCGCAGCCGGCGGCCGGCCTGCCTTCTCCGGGAT
GGTGCTCCCCTTGCTCCCATGGTGGAGCCTGCTTTTTTGTACAAAGTTGGCATTATAAAAAAGCATTGCT
CATCAATGTGTTGCAACGAACAGGTCACTATCAGTCAAAATAAAATCATTATTTGGGGCCCGAGCTTAAG
ACTGGCCGTCGTTTTACAACGTCGTGACTGGGAAAACATCCATGCTAGCGTTAACGCGAGAGTAGGGAAC
TGCCAGGCATCAAATAAAACGAAAGGCTCAGTCGGAAGACTGGGCCTTTCGTTTTATCTGTTGTTTGTCG
GTGAACGCTCTCCTGAGTAGGACAAATCCGCCGGGAGCGGATTTGAACGTTGTGAAGCAACGGCCCGGAG
GGTGGCGGGCAGGACGCCCGCCATAAACTGCCAGGCATCAAACTAAGCAGAAGGCCATCCTGACGGATGG
CCTTTTTGCGTTTCTACAAACTCTTCCTGGCTAGCGGTACGCGTATTAATTGCGTTGCGCTCACTGCCCG
CTTTCCAGTCGGGAAACCTGTCGTGCCAGCTGCATTAATGAATCGGCCAACGCGCGGGGAGAGGCGGTTT
GCGTATTGGGCGCTCTTCCGCTTCCTCGCTCACTGACTCGCTGCGCTCGGTCGTTCGGCTGCGGCGAGCG
GTATCAGCTCACTCAAAGGCGGTAATACGGTTATCCACAGAATCAGGGGATAACGCAGGAAAGAACATGT
GAGCAAAAGGCCAGCAAAAGGCCAGGAACCGTAAAAAGGCCGCGTTGCTGGCGTTTTTCCATAGGCTCCG
CCCCCCTGACGAGCATCACAAAAATCGACGCTCAAGTCAGAGGTGGCGAAACCCGACAGGACTATAAAGA
TACCAGGCGTTTCCCCCTGGAAGCTCCCTCGTGCGCTCTCCTGTTCCGACCCTGCCGCTTACCGGATACC
TGTCCGCCTTTCTCCCTTCGGGAAGCGTGGCGCTTTCTCATAGCTCACGCTGTAGGTATCTCAGTTCGGT
GTAGGTCGTTCGCTCCAAGCTGGGCTGTGTGCACGAACCCCCCGTTCAGCCCGACCGCTGCGCCTTATCC
GGTAACTATCGTCTTGAGTCCAACCCGGTAAGACACGACTTATCGCCACTGGCAGCAGCCACTGGTAACA
GGATTAGCAGAGCGAGGTATGTAGGCGGTGCTACAGAGTTCTTGAAGTGGTGGCCTAACTACGGCTACAC
TAGAAGAACAGTATTTGGTATCTGCGCTCTGCTGAAGCCAGTTACCTTCGGAAAAAGAGTTGGTAGCTCT
TGATCCGGCAAACAAACCACCGCTGGTAGCGGTGGTTTTTTTGTTTGCAAGCAGCAGATTACGCGCAGAA
AAAAAGGATCTCAAGAAGATCCTTTGATCTTTTCTACGGGGTCTGACGCTCAGTGGAACGACGCGTAACT
CACGTTAAGGGATTTTGGTCATGAGCTTGCGCCGTCCCGTCAAGTCAGCGTAATGCTCTGCCAGTGTTAC
AACCAATTAACCAATTCTGATTAGAAAAACTCATCGAGCATCAAATGAAACTGCAATTTATTCATATCAG
GATTATCAATACCATATTTTTGAAAAAGCCGTTTCTGTAATGAAGGAGAAAACTCACCGAGGCAGTTCCA
TAGGATGGCAAGATCCTGGTATCGGTCTGCGATTCCGACTCGTCCAACATCAATACAACCTATTAATTTC
CCCTCGTCAAAAATAAGGTTATCAAGTGAGAAATCACCATGAGTGACGACTGAATCCGGTGAGAATGGCA
AAAGTTTATGCATTTCTTTCCAGACTTGTTCAACAGGCCAGCCATTACGCTCGTCATCAAAATCACTCGC
ATCAACCAAACCGTTATTCATTCGTGATTGCGCCTGAGCGAGACGAAATACGCGATCGCTGTTAAAAGGA
CAATTACAAACAGGAATCGAATGCAACCGGCGCAGGAACACTGCCAGCGCATCAACAATATTTTCACCTG
AATCAGGATATTCTTCTAATACCTGGAATGCTGTTTTTCCGGGGATCGCAGTGGTGAGTAACCATGCATC
ATCAGGAGTACGGATAAAATGCTTGATGGTCGGAAGAGGCATAAATTCCGTCAGCCAGTTTAGTCTGACC
ATCTCATCTGTAACATCATTGGCAACGCTACCTTTGCCATGTTTCAGAAACAACTCTGGCGCATCGGGCT
TCCCATACAAGCGATAGATTGTCGCACCTGATTGCCCGACATTATCGCGAGCCCATTTATACCCATATAA
ATCAGCATCCATGTTGGAATTTAATCGCGGCCTCGACGTTTCCCGTTGAATATGGCTCATAACACCCCTT
GTATTACTGTTTATGTAAGCAGACAGTTTTATTGTTCATGATGATATATTTTTATCTTGTGCAATGTAAC
ATCAGAGATTTTGAGACACGGGCCAGAGCTGCCAGGAAACAGCTATGACCATGTAATACGACTCACTATA
GGGGATATCAGCTGGATGGCAAATAATGATTTTATTTTGACTGATAGTGACCTGTTCGTTGCAACAAATT
GATAAGCAATGCTTTCTTATAATGCCAACTTTGTACAAGAAAGCTGGGTCTCACTCGAAATCCAGGTCGG
AATAAGGGTAGCCGTGATACTTAGACCTGAAGATGGACAGCAGAAAGCTGAAAAAGAACACCACCAGGCC
CAGGCCCACCAGACAGATGATCCTTCTCTTGCCCACGTCGCCCTTGCTTGTGGCTGCCTCATTCAGCAGC
ACCATGCCCATGGTGATGGCGGCGTTCAGCACCAGGATGATGTGGGACTCGGCCACAAACTGGGCCTGAG
AGGAGCCGTGGATATAGCTCACCTGGCCATTGTGGGGGTTCTTGTGGGCGTAAGGGGGGCCTCTGATGTG
ATTCCACATCTGGCCGGATGTCATGGCGAACACGATGCACAGGCTCACCATGGCCCAGCCGGTCTTGTTA
TAGATAAACTCCAGATTGTTCCGCCTCAGGTACAGCAGTCCTCCCACCAGGCTCACCAGCAGGGCCAGGG
CGATTGTGCCAGAGTAATTTGGAGGCCTGAACACTCTGATGTGCACATCGGTCCTGTCGGCGATCCACTT
TGCCAGCTGCTCTGCTGCGAATCCGATTCTCTGCAGATCAAAGGTGTCTGCCCTCTTTGGGCGGCCCTTT
GGTGGGAAGTGCATGAAGGTGGGGGCGCTATTCATGTTCAGCTGCTGGAACACGTCGGTGCCCTCATCAT
AGTCCACCATAGAAAAGAACAGCTTGTTACAAAAGGCGCTAGAATACCGCCAGGAATTGGCCAGGATCTG
GTACTCCTCGTTTGCCTGCCTGCACACGCTGCACTGCCTCTGAGGCTGCAGGGCTGTGAACATCACGATC
ATAGAGTAATTGCGAGGGGGGGCCTTGATGAACTTCCTAAACTTGTCGCCGTTCATTCTAAAGATAGACC
TTCTGGAGCTCCACTCCATCAGCTGCT
Features (pLannotate 1.2.2; 10 found; start..end, strand, type, name):
    166..265     -  protein_bind   attL1: mutant version of attL; recombination site for the Gateway® LR reaction LR Clonase™
    281..317     +  CDS            lacZα (fragment): LacZα fragment of β-galactosidase; lacZ fragment
    364..407     -  terminator     rrnB T1 terminator: Escherichia coli rrnB; transcription terminator T1 from the E. coli rrnB gene
    539..566     +  terminator     rrnB T2 terminator: transcription terminator T2 from the E. coli rrnB gene
    621..713     -  CDS            lacI (fragment): lac repressor; lacI; The lac repressor binds to the lac operator to inhibit transcription in E. coli. This inhibition can be relieved by adding lactose or isopropyl-β-D-thiogalactopyranoside (IPTG).
    896..1484    -  rep_origin     ori: high-copy-number ColE1/pMB1/pBR322/pUC origin of replication
   1631..2440    -  CDS            KanR: aminoglycoside phosphotransferase; aph(3')-Ia; confers resistance to kanamycin in bacteria or G418 (Geneticin®) in eukaryotes
   2574..2592    +  promoter       T7 promoter: promoter for bacteriophage T7 RNA polymerase
   2610..2709    +  protein_bind   attL2: mutant version of attL; recombination site for the Gateway® LR reaction LR Clonase™
   2714..160     -  CDS            TUSC3 (across the origin): TUSC3_HUMAN - Also known as N33. Experimental evidence at protein level: Swiss-Prot protein existence level 1. Magnesium transporter. From Homo sapiens (Human).
