>Addgene plasmid #161470 | pDONR221-TUSC3_STOP | analyzer sequence | sequence record 312874
CTTTCCTGCGTTATCCCCTGATTCTGTGGATAACCGTATTACCGCCTTTGAGTGAGCTGATACCGCTCGC
CGCAGCCGAACGACCGAGCGCAGCGAGTCAGTGAGCGAGGAAGCGGAAGAGCGCCCAATACGCAAACCGC
CTCTCCCCGCGCGTTGGCCGATTCATTAATGCAGCTGGCACGACAGGTTTCCCGACTGGAAAGCGGGCAG
TGAGCGCAACGCAATTAATACGCGTACCGCTAGCCAGGAAGAGTTTGTAGAAACGCAAAAAGGCCATCCG
TCAGGATGGCCTTCTGCTTAGTTTGATGCCTGGCAGTTTATGGCGGGCGTCCTGCCCGCCACCCTCCGGG
CCGTTGCTTCACAACGTTCAAATCCGCTCCCGGCGGATTTGTCCTACTCAGGAGAGCGTTCACCGACAAA
CAACAGATAAAACGAAAGGCCCAGTCTTCCGACTGAGCCTTTCGTTTTATTTGATGCCTGGCAGTTCCCT
ACTCTCGCGTTAACGCTAGCATGGATGTTTTCCCAGTCACGACGTTGTAAAACGACGGCCAGTCTTAAGC
TCGGGCCCCAAATAATGATTTTATTTTGACTGATAGTGACCTGTTCGTTGCAACACATTGATGAGCAATG
CTTTTTTATAATGCCAACTTTGTACAAAAAAGCAGGCTCCACCATGGGAGCAAGGGGAGCACCATCCCGG
AGAAGGCAGGCCGGCCGCCGGCTGCGGTACCTGCCAACCGGCTCTTTTCCCTTCCTGTTATTACTGCTGC
TGCTGTGCATCCAGCTGGGAGGAGGCCAGAAGAAGAAGGAGAACCTGCTGGCCGAGAAGGTGGAGCAGCT
GATGGAGTGGAGCTCCAGAAGGTCTATCTTTAGAATGAACGGCGACAAGTTTAGGAAGTTCATCAAGGCC
CCCCCTCGCAATTACTCTATGATCGTGATGTTCACAGCCCTGCAGCCTCAGAGGCAGTGCAGCGTGTGCA
GGCAGGCAAACGAGGAGTACCAGATCCTGGCCAATTCCTGGCGGTATTCTAGCGCCTTTTGTAACAAGCT
GTTCTTTTCTATGGTGGACTATGATGAGGGCACCGACGTGTTCCAGCAGCTGAACATGAATAGCGCCCCC
ACCTTCATGCACTTCCCACCAAAGGGCCGCCCAAAGAGGGCAGACACCTTTGATCTGCAGAGAATCGGAT
TCGCAGCAGAGCAGCTGGCAAAGTGGATCGCCGACAGGACCGATGTGCACATCAGAGTGTTCAGGCCTCC
AAATTACTCTGGCACAATCGCCCTGGCCCTGCTGGTGAGCCTGGTGGGAGGACTGCTGTACCTGAGGCGG
AACAATCTGGAGTTTATCTATAACAAGACCGGCTGGGCCATGGTGAGCCTGTGCATCGTGTTCGCCATGA
CATCCGGCCAGATGTGGAATCACATCAGAGGCCCCCCTTACGCCCACAAGAACCCCCACAATGGCCAGGT
GAGCTATATCCACGGCTCCTCTCAGGCCCAGTTTGTGGCCGAGTCCCACATCATCCTGGTGCTGAACGCC
GCCATCACCATGGGCATGGTGCTGCTGAATGAGGCAGCCACAAGCAAGGGCGACGTGGGCAAGAGAAGGA
TCATCTGTCTGGTGGGCCTGGGCCTGGTGGTGTTCTTTTTCAGCTTTCTGCTGTCCATCTTCAGGTCTAA
GTATCACGGCTACCCTTATTCCGACCTGGATTTCGAGTGAGACCCAGCTTTCTTGTACAAAGTTGGCATT
ATAAGAAAGCATTGCTTATCAATTTGTTGCAACGAACAGGTCACTATCAGTCAAAATAAAATCATTATTT
GCCATCCAGCTGATATCCCCTATAGTGAGTCGTATTACATGGTCATAGCTGTTTCCTGGCAGCTCTGGCC
CGTGTCTCAAAATCTCTGATGTTACATTGCACAAGATAAAATAATATCATCATGAACAATAAAACTGTCT
GCTTACATAAACAGTAATACAAGGGGTGTTATGAGCCATATTCAACGGGAAACGTCGAGGCCGCGATTAA
ATTCCAACATGGATGCTGATTTATATGGGTATAAATGGGCTCGCGATAATGTCGGGCAATCAGGTGCGAC
AATCTATCGCTTGTATGGGAAGCCCGATGCGCCAGAGTTGTTTCTGAAACATGGCAAAGGTAGCGTTGCC
AATGATGTTACAGATGAGATGGTCAGACTAAACTGGCTGACGGAATTTATGCCTCTTCCGACCATCAAGC
ATTTTATCCGTACTCCTGATGATGCATGGTTACTCACCACTGCGATCCCCGGAAAAACAGCATTCCAGGT
ATTAGAAGAATATCCTGATTCAGGTGAAAATATTGTTGATGCGCTGGCAGTGTTCCTGCGCCGGTTGCAT
TCGATTCCTGTTTGTAATTGTCCTTTTAACAGCGATCGCGTATTTCGTCTCGCTCAGGCGCAATCACGAA
TGAATAACGGTTTGGTTGATGCGAGTGATTTTGATGACGAGCGTAATGGCTGGCCTGTTGAACAAGTCTG
GAAAGAAATGCATAAACTTTTGCCATTCTCACCGGATTCAGTCGTCACTCATGGTGATTTCTCACTTGAT
AACCTTATTTTTGACGAGGGGAAATTAATAGGTTGTATTGATGTTGGACGAGTCGGAATCGCAGACCGAT
ACCAGGATCTTGCCATCCTATGGAACTGCCTCGGTGAGTTTTCTCCTTCATTACAGAAACGGCTTTTTCA
AAAATATGGTATTGATAATCCTGATATGAATAAATTGCAGTTTCATTTGATGCTCGATGAGTTTTTCTAA
TCAGAATTGGTTAATTGGTTGTAACACTGGCAGAGCATTACGCTGACTTGACGGGACGGCGCAAGCTCAT
GACCAAAATCCCTTAACGTGAGTTACGCGTCGTTCCACTGAGCGTCAGACCCCGTAGAAAAGATCAAAGG
ATCTTCTTGAGATCCTTTTTTTCTGCGCGTAATCTGCTGCTTGCAAACAAAAAAACCACCGCTACCAGCG
GTGGTTTGTTTGCCGGATCAAGAGCTACCAACTCTTTTTCCGAAGGTAACTGGCTTCAGCAGAGCGCAGA
TACCAAATACTGTTCTTCTAGTGTAGCCGTAGTTAGGCCACCACTTCAAGAACTCTGTAGCACCGCCTAC
ATACCTCGCTCTGCTAATCCTGTTACCAGTGGCTGCTGCCAGTGGCGATAAGTCGTGTCTTACCGGGTTG
GACTCAAGACGATAGTTACCGGATAAGGCGCAGCGGTCGGGCTGAACGGGGGGTTCGTGCACACAGCCCA
GCTTGGAGCGAACGACCTACACCGAACTGAGATACCTACAGCGTGAGCTATGAGAAAGCGCCACGCTTCC
CGAAGGGAGAAAGGCGGACAGGTATCCGGTAAGCGGCAGGGTCGGAACAGGAGAGCGCACGAGGGAGCTT
CCAGGGGGAAACGCCTGGTATCTTTATAGTCCTGTCGGGTTTCGCCACCTCTGACTTGAGCGTCGATTTT
TGTGATGCTCGTCAGGGGGGCGGAGCCTATGGAAAAACGCCAGCAACGCGGCCTTTTTACGGTTCCTGGC
CTTTTGCTGGCCTTTTGCTCACATGTT
Features (pLannotate 1.2.2; 10 found; start..end, strand, type, name):
    121..213     +  CDS            lacI (fragment): lac repressor; lacI; The lac repressor binds to the lac operator to inhibit transcription in E. coli. This inhibition can be relieved by adding lactose or isopropyl-β-D-thiogalactopyranoside (IPTG).
    268..295     -  terminator     rrnB T2 terminator: transcription terminator T2 from the E. coli rrnB gene
    427..470     +  terminator     rrnB T1 terminator: Escherichia coli rrnB; transcription terminator T1 from the E. coli rrnB gene
    517..553     -  CDS            lacZα (fragment): LacZα fragment of β-galactosidase; lacZ fragment
    569..668     +  protein_bind   attL1: mutant version of attL; recombination site for the Gateway® LR reaction LR Clonase™
    674..1717    +  CDS            TUSC3: TUSC3_HUMAN - Also known as N33. Experimental evidence at protein level: Swiss-Prot protein existence level 1. Magnesium transporter. From Homo sapiens (Human).
   1722..1821    -  protein_bind   attL2: mutant version of attL; recombination site for the Gateway® LR reaction LR Clonase™
   1839..1857    -  promoter       T7 promoter: promoter for bacteriophage T7 RNA polymerase
   1991..2800    +  CDS            KanR: aminoglycoside phosphotransferase; aph(3')-Ia; confers resistance to kanamycin in bacteria or G418 (Geneticin®) in eukaryotes
   2947..3535    +  rep_origin     ori: high-copy-number ColE1/pMB1/pBR322/pUC origin of replication
