[The description below was written by a language model from this plasmid's Addgene catalogue record and pLannotate feature annotations shown in this document.]
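Description:
pDONR221-TUSC3_STOP is a Gateway entry clone built on the pDONR221 backbone, carrying a codon-optimized open reading frame for human TUSC3 (also known as N33, OST3A, MagT2 or SLC58A2), which the feature annotation describes as a magnesium transporter. The plasmid is about 3.6 kb in total, with a 1,047 bp insert. It is propagated in E. coli from a high-copy ColE1/pUC-type origin and selected with kanamycin through an aminoglycoside phosphotransferase (KanR) gene. Both sequence records for this plasmid, the full NGS result and the analyzer sequence, are the same length and show the same ten features. They differ only in orientation and in where numbering starts on the circle.

The TUSC3 ORF sits between attL1 and attL2, the recombination sites used in the Gateway LR reaction, so the coding sequence can be moved directionally into any attR-containing destination vector. The rrnB T1 and T2 terminators lie upstream of attL1 and insulate the insert from read-through transcription from the backbone. A T7 promoter lies just outside attL2 and points back toward the insert. Short lacZα and lacI fragments are backbone remnants with no evident function here. Although the catalogue lists the vector type as mammalian expression, no mammalian promoter or polyadenylation signal is annotated, so expression depends on the destination vector chosen.

This version keeps a STOP codon at the end of the ORF, which suits it to native or N-terminally tagged expression but not to C-terminal fusions. A companion clone without the stop codon exists for that purpose. The plasmid belongs to a consortium collection of solute carrier transporter clones intended for subcloning into custom expression vectors.
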