Addgene plasmid #161470: pDONR221-TUSC3_STOP
Purpose: Gateway entry clone with codon-optimized ORF sequence for subcloning into custom expression vectors. Contains a STOP codon at the end of the codon-optimized ORF sequence.
Depositing lab: RESOLUTE Consortium & Giulio Superti-Furga. Depositing organization: CeMM Research Center for Molecular Medicine. Publication: The RESOLUTE consortium: unlocking SLC transporters for drug discovery. Superti-Furga G, Lackner D, Wiedmer T, Ingles-Prieto A, Barbosa B, Girardi E, Goldmann U, Gurtl B, Klavins K, Klimek C, Lindinger S, Lineiro-Retes E, Muller AC, Onstein S, Redinger G, Reil D, Sedlyarov V, Wolf G, Crawford M, Everley R, ... Steppan CM. Nat Rev Drug Discov. 2020 Jul;19(7):429-430. doi: 10.1038/d41573-020-00056-6. PubMed 32265506.
Backbone
  Vector backbone: pDONR221
  Backbone manufacturer: ThermoFisher Scientific
  Backbone size w/o insert (bp): 2550
  Vector type: Mammalian Expression
Growth in bacteria
  Bacterial resistance: Kanamycin, 50 μg/mL
  Growth temperature: 37°C
  Growth strain: NEB Stable
  Copy number: High Copy
Gene/Insert
  Gene/Insert name: TUSC3 (alt name: MGC13453, N33, OST3A, MRT7, MagT2, SLC58A2)
  Species: H. sapiens (human)
  Insert size (bp): 1047
  Entrez Gene: TUSC3 (a.k.a. D8S1992, M33, MRT22, MRT7, MagT2, N33, OST3A, SLC58A2)
  Cloning method: Gateway Cloning
  Sequencing primers: 5′ M13-fwd; 3′ M13-rev
Terms and licenses: Academic/Nonprofit Terms; Industry Terms
Depositor comments: This plasmid contains a STOP codon at the end of the codon-optimized ORF. For the version of this plasmid that does not contain a STOP codon, please see Addgene plasmid 132304 For more information on the full Resolute plasmid collection, please see www.addgene.org/depositor-collections/re-solute/. Please provide your feedback on this plasmid to the RESOLUTE consortium by filling out their RESOLUTE repository feedback form: https://forms.office.com/Pages/ResponsePage.aspx?id=0e05yklzmkS7rjFGQL4N7z4feCLQvEJAmVcOCM_u885UN1JJRko0Ukg4TVQwNTZLOUxPQVJWT1NHUCQlQCN0PWcu
How to cite: pDONR221-TUSC3_STOP was a gift from RESOLUTE Consortium & Giulio Superti-Furga (Addgene plasmid # 161470 ; http://n2t.net/addgene:161470 ; RRID:Addgene_161470)
