>Addgene plasmid #161470 | pDONR221-TUSC3_STOP | depositor partial sequence | sequence record 312875 | Codon-optimized ORF of TUSC3
ATGGGAGCAAGGGGAGCACCATCCCGGAGAAGGCAGGCCGGCCGCCGGCTGCGGTACCTGCCAACCGGCT
CTTTTCCCTTCCTGTTATTACTGCTGCTGCTGTGCATCCAGCTGGGAGGAGGCCAGAAGAAGAAGGAGAA
CCTGCTGGCCGAGAAGGTGGAGCAGCTGATGGAGTGGAGCTCCAGAAGGTCTATCTTTAGAATGAACGGC
GACAAGTTTAGGAAGTTCATCAAGGCCCCCCCTCGCAATTACTCTATGATCGTGATGTTCACAGCCCTGC
AGCCTCAGAGGCAGTGCAGCGTGTGCAGGCAGGCAAACGAGGAGTACCAGATCCTGGCCAATTCCTGGCG
GTATTCTAGCGCCTTTTGTAACAAGCTGTTCTTTTCTATGGTGGACTATGATGAGGGCACCGACGTGTTC
CAGCAGCTGAACATGAATAGCGCCCCCACCTTCATGCACTTCCCACCAAAGGGCCGCCCAAAGAGGGCAG
ACACCTTTGATCTGCAGAGAATCGGATTCGCAGCAGAGCAGCTGGCAAAGTGGATCGCCGACAGGACCGA
TGTGCACATCAGAGTGTTCAGGCCTCCAAATTACTCTGGCACAATCGCCCTGGCCCTGCTGGTGAGCCTG
GTGGGAGGACTGCTGTACCTGAGGCGGAACAATCTGGAGTTTATCTATAACAAGACCGGCTGGGCCATGG
TGAGCCTGTGCATCGTGTTCGCCATGACATCCGGCCAGATGTGGAATCACATCAGAGGCCCCCCTTACGC
CCACAAGAACCCCCACAATGGCCAGGTGAGCTATATCCACGGCTCCTCTCAGGCCCAGTTTGTGGCCGAG
TCCCACATCATCCTGGTGCTGAACGCCGCCATCACCATGGGCATGGTGCTGCTGAATGAGGCAGCCACAA
GCAAGGGCGACGTGGGCAAGAGAAGGATCATCTGTCTGGTGGGCCTGGGCCTGGTGGTGTTCTTTTTCAG
CTTTCTGCTGTCCATCTTCAGGTCTAAGTATCACGGCTACCCTTATTCCGACCTGGATTTCGAGTGA
